>Addgene plasmid #40561 | pEMB403 Urchin_LRRK2_1_335 | depositor full sequence | sequence record 52234 | pEMB403 Urchin_LRRK2_1_335 sequence 9094 bps
GGAACGGCTCCGCCCACTATTAATGAAATTAAAAATTCCAATTTTAAAAAACGCAGCAAGAGAAACATTT
GTATGAAAGAATGCGTAGAAGGAAAGAAAAATGTCGTCGACATGCTGAACAACAAGATTAATATGCCTCC
GTGTATAAAAAAAATATTGAACGATTTGAAAGAAAACAATGTACCGCGCGGCGGTATGTACAGGAAGAGG
TTTATACTAAACTGTTACATTGCAAACGTGGTTTCGTGTGCCAAGTGTGAAAACCGATGTTTAATCAAGG
CTCTGACGCATTTCTACAACCACGACTCCAAGTGTGTGGGTGAAGTCATGCATCTTTTAATCAAATCCCA
AGATGTGTATAAACCACCAAACTGCCAAAAAATGAAAACTGTCGACAAGCTCTGTCCGTTTGCTGGCAAC
TGCAAGGGTCTCAATCCTATTTGTAATTATTGAATAATAAAACAATTATAAATGCTAAATTTGTTTTTTA
TTAACGATACAAACCAAACGCAACAAGAACATTTGTAGTATTATCTATAATTGAAAACGCGTAGTTATAA
TCGCTGAGGTAATATTTAAAATCATTTTCAAATGATTCACAGTTAATTTGCGACAATATAATTTTATTTT
CACATAAACTAGACGCCTTGTCGTCTTCTTCTTCGTATTCCTTCTCTTTTTCATTTTTCTCTTCATAAAA
ATTAACATAGTTATTATCGTATCCATATATGTATCTATCGTATAGAGTAAATTTTTTGTTGTCATAAATA
TATATGTCTTTTTTAATGGGGTGTATAGTACCGCTGCGCATAGTTTTTCTGTAATTTACAACAGTGCTAT
TTTCTGGTAGTTCTTCGGAGTGTGTTGCTTTAATTATTAAATTTATATAATCAATGAATTTGGGATCGTC
GGTTTTGTACAATATGTTGCCGGCATAGTACGCAGCTTCTTCTAGTTCAATTACACCATTTTTTAGCAGC
ACCGGATTAACATAACTTTCCAAAATGTTGTACGAACCGTTAAACAAAAACAGTTCACCTCCCTTTTCTA
TACTATTGTCTGCGAGCAGTTGTTTGTTGTTAAAAATAACAGCCATTGTAATGAGACGCACAAACTAATA
TCACAAACTGGAAATGTCTATCAATATATAGTTGCTGATCAGATCCTCATTGTTTGCCTCCCTGCTGCGG
TTTTTCACCGAAGTTCATGCCAGTCCAGCGTTTTTGCAGCAGAAAAGCCGCCGACTTCGGTTTGCGGTCG
CGAGTGAAGATCCCTTTCTTGTTACCGCCAACGCGCAATATGCCTTGCGAGGTCGCAAAATCGGCGAAAT
TCCATACCTGTTCACCGACGACGGCGCTGACGCGATCAAAGACGCGGTGATACATATCCAGCCATGCACA
CTGATACTCTTCACTCCACATGTCGGTGTACATTGAGTGCAGCCCGGCTAACGTATCCACGCCGTATTCG
GTGATGATAATCGGCTGATGCAGTTTCTCCTGCCAGGCCAGAAGTTCTTTTTCCAGTACCTTCTCTGCCG
TTTCCAAATCGCCGCTTTGGACATACCATCCGTAATAACGGTTCAGGCACAGCACATCAAAGAGATCGCT
GATGGTATCGGTGTGAGCGTCGCAGAACATTACATTGACGCAGGTGATCGGACGCGTCGGGTCGAGTTTA
CGCGTTGCTTCCGCCAGTGGCGCGAAATATTCCCGTGCACCTTGCGGACGGGTATCCGGTTCGTTGGCAA
TACTCCACATCACCACGCTTGGGTGGTTTTTGTCACGCGCTATCAGCTCTTTAATCGCCTGTAAGTGCGC
TTGCTGAGTTTCCCCGTTGACTGCCTCTTCGCTGTACAGTTCTTTCGGCTTGTTGCCCGCTTCGAAACCA
ATGCCTAAAGAGAGCGAAAAGCCGACAGCAGCAGTTTCATCAATCACCACGATGCCATGTTCATCTGCCC
AGTCGAGCATCTCTTCAGCGTAAGGGTAATGCGAGGTACGGTAGGAGTTGGCCCCAATCCAGTCCATTAA
TGCGTGGTCGTGCACCATCAGCACGTTATCGAATCCTTTGCCACGTAAGTCCGCATCTTCATGACGACCA
AAGCCAGTAAAGTAGAACGGTTTGTGGTTAATCAGGAACTGTTGGCCCTTCACTGCCACTGACCGGATGC
CGACGCGAAGCGGGTAGATATCACACTCTGTCTGGCTTTTGGCTGTGACGCACAGTTCATAGAGATAACC
TTCACCCGGTTGCCAGAGGTGCGGATTCACCACTTGCAAAGTCCCGCTAGTGCCTTGTCCAGTTGCAACC
ACCTGTTGATCCGCATCACGCAGTTCAACGCTGACATCACCATTGGCCACCACCTGCCAGTCAACAGACG
CGTGGTTACAGTCTTGCGCGACATGCGTCACCACGGTGATATCGTCCACCCAGGTGTTCGGCGTGGTGTA
GAGCATTACGCTGCGATGGATTCCGGCATAGTTAAAGAAATCATGGAAGTAAGACTGCTTTTTCTTGCCG
TTTTCGTCGGTAATCACCATTCCCGGCGGGATAGTCTGCCAGTTCAGTTCGTTGTTCACACAAACGGTGA
TACGTACACTTTTCCCGGCAATAACATACGGCGTGACATCGGCTTCAAATGGCGTATAGCCGCCCTGATG
CTCCATCACTTCCTGATTATTGACCCACACTTTGCCGTAATGAGTGACCGCATCGAAACGCAGCACGATA
CGCTGGCCTGCCCAACCTTTCGGTATAAAGACTTCGCGCTGATACCAGACGTTGCCCGCATAATTACGAA
TATCTGCATCGGCGAACTGATCGTTAAAACTGCCTGGCACAGCAATTGCCCGGCTTTCTTGTAACGCGCT
TTCCCACCAACGCTGATCAATTCCACAGTTTTCGCGATCCAGACTGAATGCCCACAGGCCGTCGAGTTTT
TTGATTTCACGGGTTGGGGTTTCTACAGGACGGACCATATTTATAGGTGTAATTTATGTAGCTGTAATTT
TTACCTTATTAATATTTTTTACGCTTTGCATTCGACGACTGAACTCCCAAATATATGTTTAACTCGTCTT
GGTCGTTTGAATTTTTGTTGCTGTGTTTCCTAATATTTTCCATCACCTTAAATATGTTATTGTAATCCTC
AATGTTGAACTTGCAATTGGACACGGCATAGTTTTCCATAGTCGTGTAAAACATGGTATTGGCTGCATTG
TAATACATCCGACTGAGCGGGTACGGATCTATGTGTTTGAGCAGCCTGTTCAAAAACTCTGCATCGTCGC
AAAACGGAATTTCGTCGACAGATCTGATCATGGAGATAATTAAAATGATAACCATCTCGCAAATAAATAA
GTATTTTACTGTTTTCGTAACAGTTTTGTAATAAAAAAACCTATAAATATAGGATCTATGCATCATCATC
ACCATCACTCCCCTATACTAGGTTATTGGAAAATTAAGGGCCTTGTGCAACCCACTCGACTTCTTTTGGA
ATATCTTGAAGAAAAATATGAAGAGCATTTGTATGAGCGCGATGAAGGTGATAAATGGCGAAACAAAAAG
TTTGAATTGGGTTTGGAGTTTCCCAATCTTCCTTATTATATTGATGGTGATGTTAAATTAACACAGTCTA
TGGCCATCATACGTTATATAGCTGACAAGCACAACATGTTGGGTGGTTGTCCAAAAGAGCGTGCAGAGAT
TTCAATGCTTGAAGGAGCGGTTTTGGATATTAGATACGGTGTTTCGAGAATTGCATATAGTAAAGACTTT
GAAACTCTCAAAGTTGATTTTCTTAGCAAGCTACCTGAAATGCTGAAAATGTTCGAAGATCGTTTATGTC
ATAAAACATATTTAAATGGTGATCATGTAACCCATCCTGACTTCATGTTGTATGACGCTCTTGATGTTGT
TTTATACATGGACCCAATGTGCCTGGATGCGTTCCCAAAATTAGTTTGTTTTAAAAAACGTATTGAAGCT
ATCCCACAAATTGATAAGTACTTGAAATCCAGCAAGTATATAGCATGGCCTTTGCAGGGCTGGCAAGCCA
CGTTTGGTGGTGGCGACCATCCTCCAAAATCGGATCTGGTTCCGCGTGGATCCGGCCGTAAAGTGCCGCT
ACAGATCCTGGCCCCGGATGTCACCTTAGCGGACCTGGAGGACAAGTTTTTACTGGACCCTCGAAAATTA
AACTTCACCCAGCGCGCCGAAAATCTCCTGGGCGATGGCAGCTTTGGGTCCGTTTACAAGGGGACGTACC
GGGATAAACCTGTGGCCGTCAAAGTGTTTAGTAAAGGGGGTGAATCTCACCCGCACCGACTTTTGCGGCA
GGAAGTTACTGTGCTGCGCCACCTGCAACATCCGAGTTTAGTATCAATGGAGGGGGTGGGTCTGAACCCG
CGCATTCTGGTCATGGAGCTTGCGCCCCTGGGATCTTTGAACACGCTGCTGGCGAGTGGAAGAATCAAGA
ACCGTAACCTGCAACACCGAATAGCCATGCAGGTGGCGGAGGGACTGGCCTTCCTGCATAAAAACCGTAT
CGTATACCGTGATCTAAAACCAGACAACGTACTGATTTTCAGTCTTGCCTTAGGCACACTGCAGAATGCG
AAAATTTCGGATTACGGTATTAGCCGTTTCGCTACCCCCTACGGCTTAAAATCCTCTGAGGGCACACCGG
GCTATCGCGCTCCAGAAGTAATCCGGGGCACCAGCAATTATAATACAGAAGTGGACATCTATTCATTTGG
TATCTTGCTCTATGAACTGGTCTCAGAGGGTCACCGCCCATTCGAAGAGATGGAATTCCGTACCGAAATC
GATGAAGCTGTTATTAAAGGCCAGCATCTGCCGCCGATCTCACAGGGAGGTGTGGCGCCTTGGCCGGACT
TGCAGGAATTAATAGATCATTGTACCGAGCATGTTCCAGAAAGCCGCCCGACAGCGCAGGAAGCGTTTGA
AAAACTGTCGAGCGCAGAAATGCTCTGCTTGAAACAAGCGTCGGCACTGCTTTCGGGCGTTAACGTCGAA
TGCCAAGCAGTTCGTACCTATCAAAAAGATGATCAAGAACGAACCGAAATTTGGCTTGCTGGTGGTGAGA
AGAATAGCTGATAAGCTTGCGGCCGCACTCGAGCACCACCACCACCACCACTAACCTAGGTAGCTGAGCG
CATGCAAGCTGATCCGGGTTATTAGTACATTTATTAAGCGCTAGATTCTGTGCGTTGTTGATTTACAGAC
AATTGTTGTACGTATTTTAATAATTCATTAAATTTATAATCTTTAGGGTGGTATGTTAGAGCGAAAATCA
AATGATTTTCAGCGTCTTTATATCTGAATTTAAATATTAAATCCTCAATAGATTTGTAAAATAGGTTTCG
ATTAGTTTCAAACAAGGGTTGTTTTTCCGAACCGATGGCTGGACTATCTAATGGATTTTCGCTCAACGCC
ACAAAACTTGCCAAATCTTGTAGCAGCAATCTAGCTTTGTCGATATTCGTTTGTGTTTTGTTTTGTAATA
AAGGTTCGACGTCGTTCAAAATATTATGCGCTTTTGTATTTCTTTCATCACTGTCGTTAGTGTACAATTG
ACTCGACGTAAACACGTTAAATAGAGCTTGGACATATTTAACATCGGGCGTGTTAGCTTTATTAGGCCGA
TTATCGTCGTCGTCCCAACCCTCGTCGTTAGAAGTTGCTTCCGAAGACGATTTTGCCATAGCCACACGAC
GCCTATTAATTGTGTCGGCTAACACGTCCGCGATCAAATTTGTAGTTGAGCTTTTTGGAATTATTTCTGA
TTGCGGGCGTTTTTGGGCGGGTTTCAATCTAACTGTGCCCGATTTTAATTCAGACAACACGTTAGAAAGC
GATGGTGCAGGCGGTGGTAACATTTCAGACGGCAAATCTACTAATGGCGGCGGTGGTGGAGCTGATGATA
AATCTACCATCGGTGGAGGCGCAGGCGGGGCTGGCGGCGGAGGCGGAGGCGGAGGTGGTGGCGGTGATGC
AGACGGCGGTTTAGGCTCAAATGTCTCTTTAGGCAACACAGTCGGCACCTCAACTATTGTACTGGTTTCG
GGCGCCGTTTTTGGTTTGACCGGTCTGAGACGAGTGCGATTTTTTTCGTTTCTAATAGCTTCCAACAATT
GTTGTCTGTCGTCTAAAGGTGCAGCGGGTTGAGGTTCCGTCGGCATTGGTGGAGCGGGCGGCAATTCAGA
CATCGATGGTGGTGGTGGTGGTGGAGGCGCTGGAATGTTAGGCACGGGAGAAGGTGGTGGCGGCGGTGCC
GCCGGTATAATTTGTTCTGGTTTAGTTTGTTCGCGCACGATTGTGGGCACCGGCGCAGGCGCCGCTGGCT
GCACAACGGAAGGTCGTCTGCTTCGAGGCAGCGCTTGGGGTGGTGGCAATTCAATATTATAATTGGAATA
CAAATCGTAAAAATCTGCTATAAGCATTGTAATTTCGCTATCGTTTACCGTGCCGATATTTAACAACCGC
TCAATGTAAGCAATTGTATTGTAAAGAGATTGTCTCAAGCTCGGATCGATCCCGCACGCCGATAACAAGC
CTTTTCATTTTTACTACAGCATTGTAGTGGCGAGACACTTCGCTGTCGTCGAGGTTTAAACGCTTCCTCG
CTCACTGACTCGCTGCGCTCGGTCGTTCGGCTGCGGCGAGCGGTATCAGCTCACTCAAAGGCGGTAATAC
GGTTATCCACAGAATCAGGGGATAACGCAGGAAAGAACATGTGAGCAAAAGGCCAGCAAAAGGCCAGGAA
CCGTAAAAAGGCCGCGTTGCTGGCGTTTTTCCATAGGCTCCGCCCCCCTGACGAGCATCACAAAAATCGA
CGCTCAAGTCAGAGGTGGCGAAACCCGACAGGACTATAAAGATACCAGGCGTTTCCCCCTGGAAGCTCCC
TCGTGCGCTCTCCTGTTCCGACCCTGCCGCTTACCGGATACCTGTCCGCCTTTCTCCCTTCGGGAAGCGT
GGCGCTTTCTCATAGCTCACGCTGTAGGTATCTCAGTTCGGTGTAGGTCGTTCGCTCCAAGCTGGGCTGT
GTGCACGAACCCCCCGTTCAGCCCGACCGCTGCGCCTTATCCGGTAACTATCGTCTTGAGTCCAACCCGG
TAAGACACGACTTATCGCCACTGGCAGCAGCCACTGGTAACAGGATTAGCAGAGCGAGGTATGTAGGCGG
TGCTACAGAGTTCTTGAAGTGGTGGCCTAACTACGGCTACACTAGAAGGACAGTATTTGGTATCTGCGCT
CTGCTGAAGCCAGTTACCTTCGGAAAAAGAGTTGGTAGCTCTTGATCCGGCAAACAAACCACCGCTGGTA
GCGGTGGTTTTTTTGTTTGCAAGCAGCAGATTACGCGCAGAAAAAAAGGATCTCAAGAAGATCCTTTGAT
CTTTTCTACGGGGTCTGACGCTCAGTGGAACGAAAACTCACGTTAAGGGATTTTGGTCATGAGATTATCA
AAAAGGATCTTCACCTAGATCCTTTTAAATTAAAAATGAAGTTTTAAATCAATCTAAAGTATATATGAGT
AAACTTGGTCTGACAGTTACCAATGCTTAATCAGTGAGGCACCTATCTCAGCGATCTGTCTATTTCGTTC
ATCCATAGTTGCCTGACTCCCCGTCGTGTAGATAACTACGATACGGGAGGGCTTACCATCTGGCCCCAGT
GCTGCAATGATACCGCGAGACCCACGCTCACCGGCTCCAGATTTATCAGCAATAAACCAGCCAGCCGGAA
GGGCCGAGCGCAGAAGTGGTCCTGCAACTTTATCCGCCTCCATCCAGTCTATTAATTGTTGCCGGGAAGC
TAGAGTAAGTAGTTCGCCAGTTAATAGTTTGCGCAACGTTGTTGCCATTGCTACAGGCATCGTGGTGTCA
CGCTCGTCGTTTGGTATGGCTTCATTCAGCTCCGGTTCCCAACGATCAAGGCGAGTTACATGATCCCCCA
TGTTGTGCAAAAAAGCGGTTAGCTCCTTCGGTCCTCCGATCGTTGTCAGAAGTAAGTTGGCCGCAGTGTT
ATCACTCATGGTTATGGCAGCACTGCATAATTCTCTTACTGTCATGCCATCCGTAAGATGCTTTTCTGTG
ACTGGTGAGTACTCAACCAAGTCATTCTGAGAATAGTGTATGCGGCGACCGAGTTGCTCTTGCCCGGCGT
CAATACGGGATAATACCGCGCCACATAGCAGAACTTTAAAAGTGCTCATCATTGGAAAACGTTCTTCGGG
GCGAAAACTCTCAAGGATCTTACCGCTGTTGAGATCCAGTTCGATGTAACCCACTCGTGCACCCAACTGA
TCTTCAGCATCTTTTACTTTCACCAGCGTTTCTGGGTGAGCAAAAACAGGAAGGCAAAATGCCGCAAAAA
AGGGAATAAGGGCGACACGGAAATGTTGAATACTCATACTCTTCCTTTTTCAATATTATTGAAGCATTTA
TCAGGGTTATTGTCTCATGAGCGGATACATATTTGAATGTATTTAGAAAAATAAACAAATAGGGGTTCCG
CGCACATTTCCCCGAAAAGTGCCACCTG
[124 nt withheld, positions 8569-8692]
C
[91 nt withheld, positions 8694-8784]
A
[49 nt withheld, positions 8786-8834]
CCTTTGACGTTGGAGTCCACGTTCTTT
[37 nt withheld, positions 8862-8898]
ACCCTATCTCGGTCTATTCTTTTGATTTATAAGGGATTTTGCCGATTTCGGCCTATTGGTTAAAAAATGA
GCTGATTTAACAAAAATTTAACGCGAATTTTAACAAAATATTAACGTTTACAATTTCCCATTCGCCATTC
AGGCTGCGCAACTGTTGGGAAGGGCGATCGGTGCGGGCCTCTTCGCTATTACGCCA
Features (pLannotate 1.2.2; 14 found; start..end, strand, type, name):
    329..453     +  CDS            lef2: baculovirus late expression factor 2
    491..1096    +  CDS            ORF603: baculovirus ORF603 protein
   1167..2972    -  CDS            GUS: β-glucuronidase; uidA (or gusA) from E. coli
   2987..3302    -  promoter       p6.9 promoter: Autographa californica p6.9; baculovirus late basic protein promoter
   3317..3408    +  promoter       polyhedrin promoter: polh from Autographa californica; promoter for the baculovirus polyhedrin gene
   3439..4090    +  CDS            GST (fragment): glutathione S-transferase from Schistosoma japonicum
   5144..5161    +  CDS            9xHis (fragment): 9xHis affinity tag
   5198..6555    +  misc_recomb    baculovirus recombination region (ORF1629): contains part of ORF1629
   6553..6630    -  CDS            P61 (fragment): P78_NPVAC - Experimental evidence at protein level: Swiss-Prot protein existence level 1. Plays a role in the transport of the nucleocapsids from the cytoplasm toward the host nucleus together with the host actin- polymerizing Arp2/3 complex. From Autographa californica nuclear polyhedrosis virus (AcMNPV).
   6818..7406    -  rep_origin     ori: high-copy-number ColE1/pMB1/pBR322/pUC origin of replication
   7577..8437    -  CDS            AmpR: β-lactamase; bla; confers resistance to ampicillin, carbenicillin, and related antibiotics
   8438..8542    -  promoter       AmpR promoter: bla
   8569..9024    +  rep_origin     f1 ori (sequence partly withheld): f1 bacteriophage origin of replication; arrow indicates direction of (+) strand synthesis
   9029..1       -  CDS            lacZα (fragment) (across the origin): LacZα fragment of β-galactosidase; lacZ fragment
