[The description below was written by a language model from this plasmid's Addgene catalogue record and pLannotate feature annotations shown in this document.]
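Description:
pEMB403 Urchin_LRRK2_1_335 is a baculovirus transfer vector built on the Emerald pEMB403 backbone for expressing a fragment of sea urchin (Strongylocentrotus purpuratus) LRRK2 in insect cells. The name suggests the insert covers residues 1–335 of the wild-type protein, although the record does not spell this out. In bacteria the plasmid is maintained through a high-copy ColE1/pUC-type origin and selected with ampicillin via the β-lactamase gene and its own promoter. An f1 phage origin and a remnant of lacZα are also present.

The expression cassette is driven by the AcMNPV polyhedrin (polH) promoter, a very late viral promoter that gives strong expression in infected cells. It is followed immediately by Schistosoma japonicum GST, with the LRRK2 coding region occupying the unannotated gap downstream. The insert was cloned through BamHI and HindIII sites that were destroyed in the process. The catalogue lists both 6xHis and GST as N-terminal tags, whereas the feature table places a short His-tag match after the insert region, so the position of the histidine tag is not consistent between the two sources. Either tag permits affinity purification.

Divergently oriented from polH, the late p6.9 promoter drives E. coli β-glucuronidase (GUS), which serves as a reporter for identifying recombinant virus. The whole unit is flanked by lef2/ORF603 on one side and an ORF1629 region on the other. These homology arms direct recombination into the polyhedrin locus of baculovirus DNA. The construct appears intended for producing recombinant LRRK2 protein, a Parkinson's disease-related kinase homologue, for biochemical or structural study, though the record does not state a specific application.
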