Addgene plasmid #40561: pEMB403 Urchin_LRRK2_1_335
Depositing lab: Michael J Fox Foundation MJFF. Depositing organization: Michael J Fox Foundation.
Backbone
  Vector backbone: pEMB403
  Backbone manufacturer: Emerald
  Vector type: Baculovirus
Growth in bacteria
  Bacterial resistance: Ampicillin, 100 μg/mL
  Growth temperature: 37°C
  Growth strain: Top10
  Copy number: High Copy
Gene/Insert
  Gene/Insert name: LRRK2
  Species: Strongylocentrotus purpuratus
  Mutation: WT
  Promoter: polH
  Tag / fusion protein: 6xHis (N terminal on insert); GST (N terminal on insert)
  Cloning method: Restriction Enzyme; 5′ cloning site BamHI (destroyed during cloning); 3′ cloning site HindIII (destroyed during cloning)
  Sequencing primers: 5′ DSP2466For:GAATTTCGTCGACAGATC; 3′ DSP2466Rev:AATAACCCGGATCAGCTT
Terms and licenses: Academic/Nonprofit Terms; Industry Terms
How to cite: pEMB403 Urchin_LRRK2_1_335 was a gift from Michael J Fox Foundation MJFF (Addgene plasmid # 40561 ; http://n2t.net/addgene:40561 ; RRID:Addgene_40561)
