>Addgene plasmid #40561 | pEMB403 Urchin_LRRK2_1_335 | addgene partial sequence | sequence record 53787 | DSP2466For 5'-GAATTTCGTCGACAGATC-3'
CCATCTCGCAAATAAATAAGTATTTTACTGTTTTCGTAACAGTTTTGTAATAAAAAAACCTATAAATATA
GGATCTATGCATCATCATCACCATCACTCCCCTATACTAGGTTATTGGAAAATTAAGGGCCTTGTGCAAC
CCACTCGACTTCTTTTGGAATATCTTGAAGAAAAATATGAAGAGCATTTGTATGAGCGCGATGAAGGTGA
TAAATGGCGAAACAAAAAGTTTGAATTGGGTTTGGAGTTTCCCAATCTTCCTTATTATATTGATGGTGAT
GTTAAATTAACACAGTCTATGGCCATCATACGTTATATAGCTGACAAGCACAACATGTTGGGTGGTTGTC
CAAAAGAGCGTGCAGAGATTTCAATGCTTGAAGGAGCGGTTTTGGATATTAGATACGGTGTTTCGAGAAT
TGCATATAGTAAAGACTTTGAAACTCTCAAAGTTGATTTTCTTAGCAAGCTACCTGAAATGCTGAAAATG
TTCGAAGATCGTTTATGTCATAAAACATATTTAAATGGTGATCATGTAACCCATCCTGACTTCATGTTGT
ATGACGCTCTTGATGTTGTTTTATACATGGACCCAATGTGCCTGGATGCGTTCCCAAAATTAGTTTGTTT
TAAAAAACGTATTGAAGCTATCCCACAAATTGATAAGTACTTGAAATCCAGCAAGTATATAGCATGGCCT
TTGCAGGGCTGGCAAGCCACGTTTGGTGGTGGCGACCATCCTCCAAAATCGGATCTGGTTCCGCGTGGAT
CCGGCCGTAAAGTGCCGCTACAGATCCTGGCCCCGGATGTCACCTTAGCGGACCTGGAGGACAAGTTTTT
ACTGGACCCTCGAAAATTAAACTTCACCCAGCGCGCCGAAAATCTCCTGGGCGATGGCAGCTTTGGGTCC
GTTTACAAGG
