>Addgene plasmid #40561 | pEMB403 Urchin_LRRK2_1_335 | addgene partial sequence | sequence record 53789 | DSP2466Rev 5'-AATAACCCGGATCAGCTT-3'
GGTGGTGGTGGTGGTGCTCGAGTGCGGCCGCAAGCTTATCAGCTATTCTTCTCACCACCAGCAAGCCAAA
TTTCGGTTCGTTCTTGATCATCTTTTTGATAGGTACGAACTGCTTGGCATTCGACGTTAACGCCCGAAAG
CAGTGCCGACGCTTGTTTCAAGCAGAGCATTTCTGCGCTCGACAGTTTTTCAAACGCTTCCTGCGCTGTC
GGGCGGCTTTCTGGAACATGCTCGGTACAATGATCTATTAATTCCTGCAAGTCCGGCCAAGGCGCCACAC
CTCCCTGTGAGATCGGCGGCAGATGCTGGCCTTTAATAACAGCTTCATCGATTTCGGTACGGAATTCCAT
CTCTTCGAATGGGCGGTGACCCTCTGAGACCAGTTCATAGAGCAAGATACCAAATGAATAGATGTCCACT
TCTGTATTATAATTGCTGGTGCCCCGGATTACTTCTGGAGCGCGATAGCCCGGTGTGCCCTCAGAGGATT
TTAAGCCGTAGGGGGTAGCGAAACGGCTAATACCGTAATCCGAAATTTTCGCATTCTGCAGTGTGCCTAA
GGCAAGACTGAAAATCAGTACGTTGTCTGGTTTTAGATCACGGTATACGATACGGTTTTTATGCAGGAAG
GCCAGTCCCTCCGCCACCTGCATGGCTATTCGGTGTTGCAGGTTACGGTTCTTGATTCTTCCACTCGCCA
GCAGCGTGTTCAAAGATCCCAGGGGCGCAAGCTCCATGACCAGAATGCGCGGGTTCAGACCCACCCCCTC
CATTGATACTAAACTCGGATGTTGCAGGTGGCGCAGCACAGTAACTTCCTGC
